Addgene plasmid #68667: pMpGWB402
Purpose: (Empty Backbone) Gateway binary vector designed for transgenic research with Marchantia polymorpha as well as other plants
Depositing lab: Takayuki Kohchi. Depositing organization: Kyoto University, Graduate School of Biostudies. Publication: Development of Gateway Binary Vector Series with Four Different Selection Markers for the Liverwort Marchantia polymorpha. Ishizaki K, Nishihama R, Ueda M, Inoue K, Ishida S, Nishimura Y, Shikanai T, Kohchi T. PLoS One. 2015 Sep 25;10(9):e0138876. doi: 10.1371/journal.pone.0138876. eCollection 2015. PONE-D-15-25288 PubMed 26406247.
Backbone
  Vector backbone: pMpGWB400
  Backbone manufacturer: Kohchi Lab., Kyoto University
  Backbone size (bp): 9287
  Modifications to backbone: CaMV 35S promoter is cloned upstream of the Gateway cassette.
  Vector type: Plant Expression
  Promoter: Cauliflower mosaic virus 35S promoter
  Selectable markers: Neomycin (select with G418)
Growth in bacteria
  Bacterial resistance: Chloramphenicol and Spectinomycin, 25 & 50 μg/mL
  Growth temperature: 37°C
  Growth strain: DB3.1
  Copy number: High Copy
Gene/Insert
  Cloning method: Gateway Cloning
Resource information
  A portion of this plasmid was derived from a plasmid made by: The Gateway cassette was provided by Tsuyoshi Nakagawa at Shimane University, Japan.
Terms and licenses: Academic/Nonprofit Terms; Industry Terms: Not Available to Industry
How to cite: pMpGWB402 was a gift from Takayuki Kohchi (Addgene plasmid # 68667 ; http://n2t.net/addgene:68667 ; RRID:Addgene_68667)
