[The description below was written by a language model from this plasmid's Addgene catalogue record and pLannotate feature annotations shown in this document.]
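Description:
pMpGWB402 is an empty Gateway destination binary vector for Agrobacterium-mediated plant transformation, built on the pMpGWB400 backbone and designed mainly for the liverwort Marchantia polymorpha, though it is also usable in other plants. The backbone carries a high-copy ColE1/pUC-type origin with the pBR322 bom region for propagation in E. coli. It also carries the pVS1 oriV, RepA and StaA functions, which allow stable replication in Agrobacterium. Bacterial selection on the backbone comes from an aadA spectinomycin/streptomycin resistance gene. The unrecombined Gateway cassette adds chloramphenicol resistance, and because the cassette also encodes the CcdB toxin, the empty vector is maintained in a ccdB-tolerant strain (DB3.1). The catalogue gives the backbone size as 9,287 bp, whereas the annotated full sequence is 11,852 nt.

Two plant expression units lie between the nopaline-type right and left T-DNA border repeats. Near the right border, a CaMV 35S promoter sits upstream of an attR1–CmR–ccdB–attR2 Gateway cassette, which is followed by the NOS terminator. An LR reaction with an entry clone replaces the CmR/ccdB segment with the gene of interest, placing it under strong constitutive 35S control, while ccdB counter-selects against non-recombined plasmids in standard E. coli strains. No tag or reporter is annotated flanking the cassette, so the insert appears to be expressed unfused. Towards the left border, in the opposite orientation, an enhanced (duplicated-enhancer) 35S promoter drives nptII with a CaMV poly(A) signal, allowing transformed plants to be selected with G418. Remnants of lacZα and the lac promoter region are left over from cloning. The vector belongs to a series that offers different plant selection markers and is typically used for constitutive overexpression of a cloned gene in transgenic plants.
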