Features (pLannotate 1.2.2; 29 found; start..end, strand, type, name):
     54..78      -  misc_feature   RB T-DNA repeat: right border repeat from nopaline C58 T-DNA
    144..298     -  CDS            lacZα (fragment): LacZα fragment of β-galactosidase; lacZ fragment
    301..321     -  misc_feature   MCS (fragment): pUC18/19 multiple cloning site
    812..1153    +  promoter       CaMV 35S promoter: strong constitutive promoter from cauliflower mosaic virus
   1179..1303    +  protein_bind   attR1: mutant version of attR; recombination site for the Gateway® LR reaction LR Clonase™
   1340..1370    +  promoter       lac UV5 promoter: E. coli lac promoter with an "up" mutation
   1394..1423    +  promoter       cat promoter (fragment): promoter of the E. coli cat gene encoding chloramphenicol acetyltransferase
   1424..2083    +  CDS            CmR: chloramphenicol acetyltransferase; cat; confers resistance to chloramphenicol
   2262..2420    +  CDS            ccdA (fragment): CCDA_ECO57 - Also known as H, letA. Experimental evidence at protein level: Swiss-Prot protein existence level 1. Antitoxin component of a type II toxin-antitoxin (TA) system which inhibits the post-segregational killing (PSK) of plasmid-free cells, also referred to as a plasmid addiction system. Binds to and blocks the activity of CcdB; will also remove bound CcdB protein from the CcdB-GyrA complex by forming a CcdA-CcdB complex, a process termed rejuvenation. Functions as a transcriptional corepressor for the ccdAB operon, repression also requires CcdB (By similarity). From Escherichia coli
   2425..2727    +  CDS            ccdB: CCDB_ECOLI - Also known as G, letB, letD. Experimental evidence at protein level: Swiss-Prot protein existence level 1. Toxic component of a type II toxin-antitoxin (TA) system, functioning in plasmid maintainence. Responsible for the post- segregational killing (PSK) of plasmid-free cells, also referred to as a plasmid addiction system. Half-life of over 2 hours. Cell killing by CcdB is accompanied by filamentation, defects in chromosome and plasmid segregation, defects in cell division, formation of anucleate cells, decreased DNA synthesis and plasmid loss. Interferes with the activity of DN
   2771..2895    -  protein_bind   attR2: mutant version of attR; recombination site for the Gateway® LR reaction LR Clonase™
   2927..3179    +  terminator     NOS terminator: nopaline synthase terminator and poly(A) signal
   3235..3257    -  protein_bind   lac operator (fragment): The lac repressor binds to the lac operator to inhibit transcription in E. coli. This inhibition can be relieved by adding lactose or isopropyl-β-D-thiogalactopyranoside (IPTG). lac repressor encoded by lacI
   3261..3291    -  promoter       lac promoter: promoter for the E. coli lac operon
   3306..3327    -  protein_bind   CAP binding site: CAP binding activates transcription in the presence of cAMP. E. coli catabolite activator protein
   3412..3586    -  polyA_signal   CaMV poly(A) signal: cauliflower mosaic virus polyadenylation signal
   3643..4435    -  CDS            NeoR/KanR (fragment): aminoglycoside phosphotransferase from Tn5; aph(3')-II (or nptII); confers resistance to neomycin, kanamycin, and G418 (Geneticin®)
   4503..5179    -  promoter       CaMV 35S promoter (enhanced): cauliflower mosaic virus 35S promoter with a duplicated enhancer region
   5374..5398    -  misc_feature   LB T-DNA repeat: left border repeat from nopaline C58 T-DNA
   5657..5680    +  promoter       Pc promoter (fragment): intI1 (promoter lies within the coding sequence); class 1 integron promoter
   5856..5912    +  CDS            GmR (fragment): gentamycin acetyltransferase; aacC1; confers resistance to gentamycin
   5923..6710    +  CDS            SmR (fragment): aminoglycoside adenylyltransferase (Murphy, 1985); aadA; confers resistance to spectinomycin and streptomycin
   6956..7544    +  rep_origin     ori: high-copy-number ColE1/pMB1/pBR322/pUC origin of replication
   7730..7870    -  misc_feature   bom: basis of mobility region from pBR322
   7972..8011    -  CDS            rop (fragment): Rop protein, which maintains plasmids at low copy number; rop
   8214..8408    -  rep_origin     pVS1 oriV: origin of replication for the Pseudomonas plasmid pVS1 (Heeb et al., 2000)
   8474..9547    -  CDS            pVS1 RepA: replication protein from the Pseudomonas plasmid pVS1 (Heeb et al., 2000)
   9976..10605   -  CDS            pVS1 StaA: stability protein from the Pseudomonas plasmid pVS1 (Heeb et al., 2000)
  11165..11566   -  CDS            Y4CG_SINFN (fragment): Protein inferred from homology: Swiss-Prot protein existence level 3. From Sinorhizobium fredii (strain NBRC 101917 / NGR234).
>Addgene plasmid #68667 | pMpGWB402 | depositor full sequence | sequence record 129829 | pMpGWB402 sequence 11852 bps
TTTCACGCCCTTTTAAATATCCGATTATTCTAATAAACGCTCTTTTCTCTTAGGTTTACCCGCCAATATA
TCCTGTCAAACACTGATAGTTTAAACTGAAGGCGGGAAACGACAATCTGATCCAAGCTCAAGCTGCTCTA
GCATTCGCCATTCAGGCTGCGCAACTGTTGGGAAGGGCGATCGGTGCGGGCCTCTTCGCTATTACGCCAG
CTGGCGAAAGGGGGATGTGCTGCAAGGCGATTAAGTTGGGTAACGCCAGGGTTTTCCCAGTCACGACGTT
GTAAAACGACGGCCAGTGCCAAGCTTGCATGCCTGCAGGTCCCCAGATTAGCCTTTTCAATTTCAGAAAG
AATGCTAACCCACAGATGGTTAGAGAGGCTTACGCAGCAGGTCTCATCAAGACGATCTACCCGAGCAATA
ATCTCCAGGAAATCAAATACCTTCCCAAGAAGGTTAAAGATGCAGTCAAAAGATTCAGGACTAACTGCAT
CAAGAACACAGAGAAAGATATATTTCTCAAGATCAGAAGTACTATTCCAGTATGGACGATTCAAGGCTTG
CTTCACAAACCAAGGCAAGTAATAGAGATTGGAGTCTCTAAAAAGGTAGTTCCCACTGAATCAAAGGCCA
TGGAGTCAAAGATTCAAATAGAGGACCTAACAGAACTCGCCGTAAAGACTGGCGAACAGTTCATACAGAG
TCTCTTACGACTCAATGACAAGAAGAAAATCTTCGTCAACATGGTGGAGCACGACACACTTGTCTACTCC
AAAAATATCAAAGATACAGTCTCAGAAGACCAAAGGGCAATTGAGACTTTTCAACAAAGGGTAATATCCG
GAAACCTCCTCGGATTCCATTGCCCAGCTATCTGTCACTTTATTGTGAAGATAGTGGAAAAGGAAGGTGG
CTCCTACAAATGCCATCATTGCGATAAAGGAAAGGCCATCGTTGAAGATGCCTCTGCCGACAGTGGTCCC
AAAGATGGACCCCCACCCACGAGGAGCATCGTGGAAAAAGAAGACGTTCCAACCACGTCTTCAAAGCAAG
TGGATTGATGTGATATCTCCACTGACGTAAGGGATGACGCACAATCCCACTATCCTTCGCAAGACCCTTC
CTCTATATAAGGAAGTTCATTTCATTTGGAGAGAACACGGGGGACTCTAGAGTTATCAACAAGTTTGTAC
AAAAAAGCTGAACGAGAAACGTAAAATGATATAAATATCAATATATTAAATTAGATTTTGCATAAAAAAC
AGACTACATAATACTGTAAAACACAACATATCCAGTCACTATGGCGGCCCCTCGAGGGGCCGCATTAGGC
ACCCCAGGCTTTACACTTTATGCTTCCGGCTCGTATAATGTGTGGATTTTGAGTTAGGATCCGTCGAGAT
TTTCAGGAGCTAAGGAAGCTAAAATGGAGAAAAAAATCACTGGATATACCACCGTTGATATATCCCAATG
GCATCGTAAAGAACATTTTGAGGCATTTCAGTCAGTTGCTCAATGTACCTATAACCAGACCGTTCAGCTG
GATATTACGGCCTTTTTAAAGACCGTAAAGAAAAATAAGCACAAGTTTTATCCGGCCTTTATTCACATTC
TTGCCCGCCTGATGAATGCTCATCCGGAATTCCGTATGGCAATGAAAGACGGTGAGCTGGTGATATGGGA
TAGTGTTCACCCTTGTTACACCGTTTTCCATGAGCAAACTGAAACGTTTTCATCGCTCTGGAGTGAATAC
CACGACGATTTCCGGCAGTTTCTACACATATATTCGCAAGATGTGGCGTGTTACGGTGAAAACCTGGCCT
ATTTCCCTAAAGGGTTTATTGAGAATATGTTTTTCGTCTCAGCCAATCCCTGGGTGAGTTTCACCAGTTT
TGATTTAAACGTGGCCAATATGGACAACTTCTTCGCCCCCGTTTTCACCATGGGCAAATATTATACGCAA
GGCGACAAGGTGCTGATGCCGCTGGCGATTCAGGTTCATCATGCCGTTTGTGATGGCTTCCATGTCGGCA
GAATGCTTAATGAATTACAACAGTACTGCGATGAGTGGCAGGGCGGGGCGTAAAGATCTGGATCCGGCTT
ACTAAAAGCCAGATAACAGTATGCGTATTTGCGCGCTGATTTTTGCGGTATAAGAATATATACTGATATG
TATACCCGAAGTATGTCAAAAAGAGGTATGCTATGAAGCAGCGTATTACAGTGACAGTTGACAGCGACAG
CTATCAGTTGCTCAAGGCATATATGATGTCAATATCTCCGGTCTGGTAAGCACAACCATGCAGAATGAAG
CCCGTCGTCTGCGTGCCGAACGCTGGAAAGCGGAAAATCAGGAAGGGATGGCTGAGGTCGCCCGGTTTAT
TGAAATGAACGGCTCTTTTGCTGACGAGAACAGGGGCTGGTGAAATGCAGTTTAAGGTTTACACCTATAA
AAGAGAGAGCCGTTATCGTCTGTTTGTGGATGTACAGAGTGATATTATTGACACGCCCGGGCGACGGATG
GTGATCCCCCTGGCCAGTGCACGTCTGCTGTCAGATAAAGTCTCCCGTGAACTTTACCCGGTGGTGCATA
TCGGGGATGAAAGCTGGCGCATGATGACCACCGATATGGCCAGTGTGCCGGTCTCCGTTATCGGGGAAGA
AGTGGCTGATCTCAGCCACCGCGAAAATGACATCAAAAACGCCATTAACCTGATGTTCTGGGGAATATAA
ATGTCAGGCTCCCTTATACACAGCCAGTCTGCAGGTCGACCATAGTGACTGGATATGTTGTGTTTTACAG
TATTATGTAGTCTGTTTTTTATGCAAAATCTAATTTAATATATTGATATTTATATCATTTTACGTTTCTC
GTTCAGCTTTCTTGTACAAAGTGGTTGATAACAGCGCTTAGAGCTCGAATTTCCCCGATCGTTCAAACAT
TTGGCAATAAAGTTTCTTAAGATTGAATCCTGTTGCCGGTCTTGCGATGATTATCATATAATTTCTGTTG
AATTACGTTAAGCATGTAATAATTAACATGTAATGCATGACGTTATTTATGAGATGGGTTTTTATGATTA
GAGTCCCGCAATTATACATTTAATACGCGATAGAAAACAAAATATAGCGCGCAAACTAGGATAAATTATC
GCGCGCGGTGTCATCTATGTTACTAGATCGGGAATTGGTTCCGGAACCAATTCGTAATCATGGTCATAGC
TGTTTCCTGTGTGAAATTGTTATCCGCTCACAATTCCACACAACATACGAGCCGGAAGCATAAAGTGTAA
AGCCTGGGGTGCCTAATGAGTGAGCTAACTCACATTAGGCTGAATTAGGCGCGCCTATTTCTGAATTCAA
CACATTGCGGACGTTTTTAATGTACTGAATTAACGCCGAATTAATTCGGGGGATCTGGATTTTAGTACTG
GATTTTGGTTTTAGGAATTAGAAATTTTATTGATAGAAGTATTTTACAAATACAAATACATACTAAGGGT
TTCTTATATGCTCAACACATGAGCGAAACCCTATAGGAACCCTAATTCCCTTATCTGGGAACTACTCACA
CATTATTATGGAGAAACTCGAGCTTGTCGATCGACTCTAGCTAGAGGATCGATCCGAACCCCAGAGTCCC
GCTCAGAAGAACTCGTCAAGAAGGCGATAGAAGGCGATGCGCTGCGAATCGGGAGCGGCGATACCGTAAA
GCACGAGGAAGCGGTCAGCCCATTCGCCGCCAAGCTCTTCAGCAATATCACGGGTAGCCAACGCTATGTC
CTGATAGCGGTCCGCCACACCCAGCCGGCCACAGTCGATGAATCCAGAAAAGCGGCCATTTTCCACCATG
ATATTCGGCAAGCAGGCATCGCCATGTGTCACGACGAGATCCTCGCCGTCGGGCATGCGCGCCTTGAGCC
TGGCGAACAGTTCGGCTGGCGCGAGCCCCTGATGCTCTTCGTCCAGATCATCCTGATCGACAAGACCGGC
TTCCATCCGAGTACGTGCTCGCTCGATGCGATGTTTCGCTTGGTGGTCGAATGGGCAGGTAGCCGGATCA
AGCGTATGCAGCCGCCGCATTGCATCAGCCATGATGGATACTTTCTCGGCAGGAGCAAGGTGAGATGACA
GGAGATCCTGCCCCGGCACTTCGCCCAATAGCAGCCAGTCCCTTCCCGCTTCAGTGACAACGTCGAGCAC
AGCTGCGCAAGGAACGCCCGTCGTGGCCAGCCACGATAGCCGCGCTGCCTCGTCCTGGAGTTCATTCAGG
GCACCGGACAGGTCGGTCTTGACAAAAAGAACCGGGCGCCCCTGCGCTGACAGCCGGAACACGGCGGCAT
CAGAGCAGCCGATTGTCTGTTGTGCCCAGTCATAGCCGAATAGCCTCTCCACCCAAGCGGCCGGAGAACC
TGCGTGCAATCCATCTTGTTCAATCCCCATGGTCGATCGACAGATCTGCGAAAGCTCGAGAGAGATAGAT
TTGTAGAGAGAGACTGGTGATTTCAGCGTGTCCTCTCCAAATGAAATGAACTTCCTTATATAGAGGAAGG
GTCTTGCGAAGGATAGTGGGATTGTGCGTCATCCCTTACGTCAGTGGAGATATCACATCAATCCACTTGC
TTTGAAGACGTGGTTGGAACGTCTTCTTTTTCCACGATGCTCCTCGTGGGTGGGGGTCCATCTTTGGGAC
CACTGTCGGCAGAGGCATCTTGAACGATAGCCTTTCCTTTATCGCAATGATGGCATTTGTAGGTGCCACC
TTCCTTTTCTACTGTCCTTTTGATGAAGTGACAGATAGCTGGGCAATGGAATCCGAGGAGGTTTCCCGAT
ATTACCCTTTGTTGAAAAGTCTCAATAGCCCTTTGGTCTTCTGAGACTGTATCTTTGATATTCTTGGAGT
AGACGAGAGTGTCGTGCTCCACCATGTTCACATCAATCCACTTGCTTTGAAGACGTGGTTGGAACGTCTT
CTTTTTCCACGATGCTCCTCGTGGGTGGGGGTCCATCTTTGGGACCACTGTCGGCAGAGGCATCTTGAAC
GATAGCCTTTCCTTTATCGCAATGATGGCATTTGTAGGTGCCACCTTCCTTTTCTACTGTCCTTTTGATG
AAGTGACAGATAGCTGGGCAATGGAATCCGAGGAGGTTTCCCGATATTACCCTTTGTTGAAAAGTCTCAA
TAGCCCTTTGGTCTTCTGAGACTGTATCTTTGATATTCTTGGAGTAGACGAGAGTGTCGTGCTCCACCAT
GTTGGCAAGCTGCTCTAGCCAATACGCAAACCGAATTCAGAAATAAATTCAGCCTAATTCGGCGTTAATT
CAGTACATTAAAAACGTCCGCAATGTGTTATTAAGTTGTCTAAGCGTCAATTTGTTTACACCACAATATA
TCCTGCCACCAGCCAGCCAACAGCTCCCCGACCGGCAGCTCGGCACAAAATCACCACTCGATACAGGCAG
CCCATCAGTCCGGGACGGCGTCAGCGGGAGAGCCGTTGTAAGGCGGCAGACTTTGCTCATGTTACCGATG
CTATTCGGAAGAACGGCAACTAAGCTGCCGGGTTTGAAACACGGATGATCTCGCGGAGGGTAGCATGTTG
ATTGTAACGATGACAGAGCGTTGCTGCCTGTGATCAATTCGGGCACGAACCCAGTGGACATAAGCCTGTT
CGGTTCGTAAGCTGTAATGCAAGTAGCGTATGCGCTCACGCAACTGGTCCAGAACCTTGACCGAACGCAG
CGGTGGTAACGGCGCAGTGGCGGTTTTCATGGCTTGTTATGACTGTTTTTTTGGGGTACAGTCTATGCCT
CGGGCATCCAAGCAGCAAGCGCGTTACGCCGTGGGTCGATGTTTGATGTTATGGAGCAGCAACGATGTTA
CGCAGCAGGGCAGTCGCCCTAAAACAAAGTTAAACATCATGGGGGAAGCGGTGATCGCCGAAGTATCGAC
TCAACTATCAGAGGTAGTTGGCGTCATCGAGCGCCATCTCGAACCGACGTTGCTGGCCGTACATTTGTAC
GGCTCCGCAGTGGATGGCGGCCTGAAGCCACACAGTGATATTGATTTGCTGGTTACGGTGACCGTAAGGC
TTGATGAAACAACGCGGCGAGCTTTGATCAACGACCTTTTGGAAACTTCGGCTTCCCCTGGAGAGAGCGA
GATTCTCCGCGCTGTAGAAGTCACCATTGTTGTGCACGACGACATCATTCCGTGGCGTTATCCAGCTAAG
CGCGAACTGCAATTTGGAGAATGGCAGCGCAATGACATTCTTGCAGGTATCTTCGAGCCAGCCACGATCG
ACATTGATCTGGCTATCTTGCTGACAAAAGCAAGAGAACATAGCGTTGCCTTGGTAGGTCCAGCGGCGGA
GGAACTCTTTGATCCGGTTCCTGAACAGGATCTATTTGAGGCGCTAAATGAAACCTTAACGCTATGGAAC
TCGCCGCCCGACTGGGCTGGCGATGAGCGAAATGTAGTGCTTACGTTGTCCCGCATTTGGTACAGCGCAG
TAACCGGCAAAATCGCGCCGAAGGATGTCGCTGCCGACTGGGCAATGGAGCGCCTGCCGGCCCAGTATCA
GCCCGTCATACTTGAAGCTAGACAGGCTTATCTTGGACAAGAAGAAGATCGCTTGGCCTCGCGCGCAGAT
CAGTTGGAAGAATTTGTCCACTACGTGAAAGGCGAGATCACCAAGGTAGTCGGCAAATAATGTCTAGCTA
GAAATTCGTTCAAGCCGACGCCGCTTCGCGGCGCGGCTTAACTCAAGCGTTAGATGCACTAAGCACATAA
TTGCTCACAGCCAAACTATCAGGTCAAGTCTGCTTTTATTATTTTTAAGCGTGCATAATAAGCCCTACAC
AAATTGGGAGATATATCATGCATGACCAAAATCCCTTAACGTGAGTTTTCGTTCCACTGAGCGTCAGACC
CCGTAGAAAAGATCAAAGGATCTTCTTGAGATCCTTTTTTTCTGCGCGTAATCTGCTGCTTGCAAACAAA
AAAACCACCGCTACCAGCGGTGGTTTGTTTGCCGGATCAAGAGCTACCAACTCTTTTTCCGAAGGTAACT
GGCTTCAGCAGAGCGCAGATACCAAATACTGTCCTTCTAGTGTAGCCGTAGTTAGGCCACCACTTCAAGA
ACTCTGTAGCACCGCCTACATACCTCGCTCTGCTAATCCTGTTACCAGTGGCTGCTGCCAGTGGCGATAA
GTCGTGTCTTACCGGGTTGGACTCAAGACGATAGTTACCGGATAAGGCGCAGCGGTCGGGCTGAACGGGG
GGTTCGTGCACACAGCCCAGCTTGGAGCGAACGACCTACACCGAACTGAGATACCTACAGCGTGAGCTAT
GAGAAAGCGCCACGCTTCCCGAAGGGAGAAAGGCGGACAGGTATCCGGTAAGCGGCAGGGTCGGAACAGG
AGAGCGCACGAGGGAGCTTCCAGGGGGAAACGCCTGGTATCTTTATAGTCCTGTCGGGTTTCGCCACCTC
TGACTTGAGCGTCGATTTTTGTGATGCTCGTCAGGGGGGCGGAGCCTATGGAAAAACGCCAGCAACGCGG
CCTTTTTACGGTTCCTGGCCTTTTGCTGGCCTTTTGCTCACATGTTCTTTCCTGCGTTATCCCCTGATTC
TGTGGATAACCGTATTACCGCCTTTGAGTGAGCTGATACCGCTCGCCGCAGCCGAACGACCGAGCGCAGC
GAGTCAGTGAGCGAGGAAGCGGAAGAGCGCCTGATGCGGTATTTTCTCCTTACGCATCTGTGCGGTATTT
CACACCGCATATGGTGCACTCTCAGTACAATCTGCTCTGATGCCGCATAGTTAAGCCAGTATACACTCCG
CTATCGCTACGTGACTGGGTCATGGCTGCGCCCCGACACCCGCCAACACCCGCTGACGCGCCCTGACGGG
CTTGTCTGCTCCCGGCATCCGCTTACAGACAAGCTGTGACCGTCTCCGGGAGCTGCATGTGTCAGAGGTT
TTCACCGTCATCACCGAAACGCGCGAGGCAGGGTGCCTTGATGTGGGCGCCGGCGGTCGAGTGGCGACGG
CGCGGCTTGTCCGCGCCCTGGTAGATTGCCTGGCCGTAGGCCAGCCATTTTTGAGCGGCCAGCGGCCGCG
ATAGGCCGACGCGAAGCGGCGGGGCGTAGGGAGCGCAGCGACCGAAGGGTAGGCGCTTTTTGCAGCTCTT
CGGCTGTGCGCTGGCCAGACAGTTATGCACAGGCCAGGCGGGTTTTAAGAGTTTTAATAAGTTTTAAAGA
GTTTTAGGCGGAAAAATCGCCTTTTTTCTCTTTTATATCAGTCACTTACATGTGTGACCGGTTCCCAATG
TACGGCTTTGGGTTCCCAATGTACGGGTTCCGGTTCCCAATGTACGGCTTTGGGTTCCCAATGTACGTGC
TATCCACAGGAAAGAGACCTTTTCGACCTTTTTCCCCTGCTAGGGCAATTTGCCCTAGCATCTGCTCCGT
ACATTAGGAACCGGCGGATGCTTCGCCCTCGATCAGGTTGCGGTAGCGCATGACTAGGATCGGGCCAGCC
TGCCCCGCCTCCTCCTTCAAATCGTACTCCGGCAGGTCATTTGACCCGATCAGCTTGCGCACGGTGAAAC
AGAACTTCTTGAACTCTCCGGCGCTGCCACTGCGTTCGTAGATCGTCTTGAACAACCATCTGGCTTCTGC
CTTGCCTGCGGCGCGGCGTGCCAGGCGGTAGAGAAAACGGCCGATGCCGGGATCGATCAAAAAGTAATCG
GGGTGAACCGTCAGCACGTCCGGGTTCTTGCCTTCTGTGATCTCGCGGTACATCCAATCAGCTAGCTCGA
TCTCGATGTACTCCGGCCGCCCGGTTTCGCTCTTTACGATCTTGTAGCGGCTAATCAAGGCTTCACCCTC
GGATACCGTCACCAGGCGGCCGTTCTTGGCCTTCTTCGTACGCTGCATGGCAACGTGCGTGGTGTTTAAC
CGAATGCAGGTTTCTACCAGGTCGTCTTTCTGCTTTCCGCCATCGGCTCGCCGGCAGAACTTGAGTACGT
CCGCAACGTGTGGACGGAACACGCGGCCGGGCTTGTCTCCCTTCCCTTCCCGGTATCGGTTCATGGATTC
GGTTAGATGGGAAACCGCCATCAGTACCAGGTCGTAATCCCACACACTGGCCATGCCGGCCGGCCCTGCG
GAAACCTCTACGTGCCCGTCTGGAAGCTCGTAGCGGATCACCTCGCCAGCTCGTCGGTCACGCTTCGACA
GACGGAAAACGGCCACGTCCATGATGCTGCGACTATCGCGGGTGCCCACGTCATAGAGCATCGGAACGAA
AAAATCTGGTTGCTCGTCGCCCTTGGGCGGCTTCCTAATCGACGGCGCACCGGCTGCCGGCGGTTGCCGG
GATTCTTTGCGGATTCGATCAGCGGCCGCTTGCCACGATTCACCGGGGCGTGCTTCTGCCTCGATGCGTT
GCCGCTGGGCGGCCTGCGCGGCCTTCAACTTCTCCACCAGGTCATCACCCAGCGCCGCGCCGATTTGTAC
CGGGCCGGATGGTTTGCGACCGCTCACGCCGATTCCTCGGGCTTGGGGGTTCCAGTGCCATTGCAGGGCC
GGCAGACAACCCAGCCGCTTACGCCTGGCCAACCGCCCGTTCCTCCACACATGGGGCATTCCACGGCGTC
GGTGCCTGGTTGTTCTTGATTTTCCATGCCGCCTCCTTTAGCCGCTAAAATTCATCTACTCATTTATTCA
TTTGCTCATTTACTCTGGTAGCTGCGCGATGTATTCAGATAGCAGCTCGGTAATGGTCTTGCCTTGGCGT
ACCGCGTACATCTTCAGCTTGGTGTGATCCTCCGCCGGCAACTGAAAGTTGACCCGCTTCATGGCTGGCG
TGTCTGCCAGGCTGGCCAACGTTGCAGCCTTGCTGCTGCGTGCGCTCGGACGGCCGGCACTTAGCGTGTT
TGTGCTTTTGCTCATTTTCTCTTTACCTCATTAACTCAAATGAGTTTTGATTTAATTTCAGCGGCCAGCG
CCTGGACCTCGCGGGCAGCGTCGCCCTCGGGTTCTGATTCAAGAACGGTTGTGCCGGCGGCGGCAGTGCC
TGGGTAGCTCACGCGCTGCGTGATACGGGACTCAAGAATGGGCAGCTCGTACCCGGCCAGCGCCTCGGCA
ACCTCACCGCCGATGCGCGTGCCTTTGATCGCCCGCGACACGACAAAGGCCGCTTGTAGCCTTCCATCCG
TGACCTCAATGCGCTGCTTAACCAGCTCCACCAGGTCGGCGGTGGCCCATATGTCGTAAGGGCTTGGCTG
CACCGGAATCAGCACGAAGTCGGCTGCCTTGATCGCGGACACAGCCAAGTCCGCCGCCTGGGGCGCTCCG
TCGATCACTACGAAGTCGCGCCGGCCGATGGCCTTCACGTCGCGGTCAATCGTCGGGCGGTCGATGCCGA
CAACGGTTAGCGGTTGATCTTCCCGCACGGCCGCCCAATCGCGGGCACTGCCCTGGGGATCGGAATCGAC
TAACAGAACATCGGCCCCGGCGAGTTGCAGGGCGCGGGCTAGATGGGTTGCGATGGTCGTCTTGCCTGAC
CCGCCTTTCTGGTTAAGTACAGCGATAACCTTCATGCGTTCCCCTTGCGTATTTGTTTATTTACTCATCG
CATCATATACGCAGCGACCGCATGACGCAAGCTGTTTTACTCAAATACACATCACCTTTTTAGACGGCGG
CGCTCGGTTTCTTCAGCGGCCAAGCTGGCCGGCCAGGCCGCCAGCTTGGCATCAGACAAACCGGCCAGGA
TTTCATGCAGCCGCACGGTTGAGACGTGCGCGGGCGGCTCGAACACGTACCCGGCCGCGATCATCTCCGC
CTCGATCTCTTCGGTAATGAAAAACGGTTCGTCCTGGCCGTCCTGGTGCGGTTTCATGCTTGTTCCTCTT
GGCGTTCATTCTCGGCGGCCGCCAGGGCGTCGGCCTCGGTCAATGCGTCCTCACGGAAGGCACCGCGCCG
CCTGGCCTCGGTGGGCGTCACTTCCTCGCTGCGCTCAAGTGCGCGGTACAGGGTCGAGCGATGCACGCCA
AGCAGTGCAGCCGCCTCTTTCACGGTGCGGCCTTCCTGGTCGATCAGCTCGCGGGCGTGCGCGATCTGTG
CCGGGGTGAGGGTAGGGCGGGGGCCAAACTTCACGCCTCGGGCCTTGGCGGCCTCGCGCCCGCTCCGGGT
GCGGTCGATGATTAGGGAACGCTCGAACTCGGCAATGCCGGCGAACACGGTCAACACCATGCGGCCGGCC
GGCGTGGTGGTGTCGGCCCACGGCTCTGCCAGGCTACGCAGGCCCGCGCCGGCCTCCTGGATGCGCTCGG
CAATGTCCAGTAGGTCGCGGGTGCTGCGGGCCAGGCGGTCTAGCCTGGTCACTGTCACAACGTCGCCAGG
GCGTAGGTGGTCAAGCATCCTGGCCAGCTCCGGGCGGTCGCGCCTGGTGCCGGTGATCTTCTCGGAAAAC
AGCTTGGTGCAGCCGGCCGCGTGCAGTTCGGCCCGTTGGTTGGTCAAGTCCTGGTCGTCGGTGCTGACGC
GGGCATAGCCCAGCAGGCCAGCGGCGGCGCTCTTGTTCATGGCGTAATGTCTCCGGTTCTAGTCGCAAGT
ATTCTACTTTATGCGACTAAAACACGCGACAAGAAAACGCCAGGAAAAGGGCAGGGCGGCAGCCTGTCGC
GTAACTTAGGACTTGTGCGACATGTCGTTTTCAGAAGACGGCTGCACTGAACGTCAGAAGCCGACTGCAC
TATAGCAGCGGAGGGGTTGGATCAAAGTACTTTGATCCCGAGGGGAACCCTGTGGTTGGCATGCACATAC
AAATGGACGAACGGATAAACCT
