>Addgene plasmid #68667 | pMpGWB402 | addgene partial sequence | sequence record 128937 | CAT-R 5'-GCAACTGACTGAAATGCCTC-3'
AAAATCCACACATTATACGAGCCGGAAGCATAAAGTGTAAAGCCTGGGGTGCCTAATGCGGCCCCTCGAG
GGGCCGCCATAGTGACTGGATATGTTGTGTTTTACAGTATTATGTAGTCTGTTTTTTATGCAAAATCTAA
TTTAATATATTGATATTTATATCANTTTACGTTTCTCGTTCAGCTTTTTTGTACAAACTTGTTGATAACT
CTAGAGTCCCCCGTGTTCTCTCCAAATGAAATG
