>Addgene plasmid #68667 | pMpGWB402 | addgene partial sequence | sequence record 129828 | NOSterm-R 5'-attgccaaatgtttgaacga-3'
CGTAAAATGATATAAATATCAATATATTAAATTAGATTTTGCATAAAAAACAGACTACATAATACTGTAA
AACACAACATATCCAGTCACTATGGTCGACCTGCAGACTGGCTGTGTATAAGGGAGCCTGACATTTATAT
TCCCCAGAACATCAGGTTAATGGCGTTTTTGATGTCATTTTCGCGGTGGCTGAGATCAGCCACTTCTTCC
CCGATAACGGAGACCGGCACACTGGCCATATCGGTGGTCATCATGCGCCAGCTTTCATCCCCGATATGCA
CCACCGGGTAAAGTTCACGGGAGACTTTATCTGACAGCAGACGTGCACTGGCCAGGGGGATCACCATCCG
TCGCCCGGGCGTGTCAATAATATCACTCTGTACATCCACAAACAGACGATAACGGCTCTCTCTTTTATAG
GTGTAAACCTTAAACTGCATTTCACCAGCCCCTGTTCTCGTCAGCAAAAGAGCCGTTCATTTCAATAAAC
CGGGCGACCTCAGCCATCCCTTCCTGATTTTCCGCTTTCCAGCGTTCGGCACGCAGACGACGGGCTTCAT
TCTGCATGGTTGTGCTTACCAGACCGGAGATATTGACATCATATATGCCTTGAGCAA
